Addgene plasmid #168651: pDONR223 HCoV-NL63 NSP1_nostop
Purpose: Gateway-compatible Entry vector
Depositing lab: Fritz Roth. Depositing organization: Sinai Health System. Publication: A resource of human coronavirus protein-coding sequences in a flexible, multipurpose Gateway Entry clone collection. Weller B, Lin CW, Pogoutse O, Sauer M, Marin-de la Rosa N, Strobel A, Young V, Knapp JJ, Rayhan A, Falter C, Kim DK, Roth FP, Falter-Braun P. G3 (Bethesda). 2023 Jul 5;13(7):jkad105. doi: 10.1093/g3journal/jkad105. PubMed 37267226.
Backbone
  Vector backbone: pDONR223
  Backbone manufacturer: Rual et al, Genome Res. 14:2128-2135, 2004.
  Backbone size w/o insert (bp): 5005
  Vector type: Other
Growth in bacteria
  Bacterial resistance: Spectinomycin, 50 μg/mL
  Growth temperature: 37°C
  Growth strain: DH5alpha
  Copy number: Unknown
Gene/Insert
  Gene/Insert name: NSP1
  Species: Other
  Insert size (bp): 330
  Entrez Gene: ORF1ab (a.k.a. HCNV63gp1)
  Cloning method: Gateway Cloning
  Sequencing primers: 5′ m13-For; 3′ m13-Rev
Resource information
  A portion of this plasmid was derived from a plasmid made by: Falter-Braun Lab
Terms and licenses: Academic/Nonprofit Terms; Industry Terms
How to cite: pDONR223 HCoV-NL63 NSP1_nostop was a gift from Fritz Roth (Addgene plasmid # 168651 ; http://n2t.net/addgene:168651 ; RRID:Addgene_168651)
