[The description below was written by a language model from this plasmid's Addgene catalogue record.]
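Description:
pDONR223 HCoV-NL63 NSP1_nostop is a Gateway-compatible Entry clone built on the pDONR223 donor backbone (listed as about 5 kb without insert). It is maintained in E. coli under spectinomycin selection. The record gives no feature table and lists the copy number as unknown, so the origin of replication and other backbone elements are not documented here. As an Entry vector it is a cloning intermediate, not an expression plasmid. No promoter driving the insert is recorded, and none would normally be expected in a construct of this type.

The insert is a 330 bp open reading frame encoding non-structural protein 1 (NSP1) of human coronavirus NL63. NSP1 is the N-terminal cleavage product of the ORF1ab replicase polyprotein, which is the gene the record links to. The insert was introduced by Gateway recombination, so in a standard Entry clone it would be flanked by attL sites, which allow transfer into attR-containing Destination vectors through an LR reaction. M13 forward and reverse priming sites in the backbone are used to sequence across the insert. The "nostop" designation indicates that the native stop codon has been omitted. After transfer, the reading frame can therefore continue into a C-terminal tag or fusion partner supplied by the Destination vector.

The plasmid belongs to a collection of human coronavirus protein-coding sequences assembled as a flexible, multipurpose Entry clone resource. Its typical use is to shuttle NL63 NSP1 into whichever expression, tagging or interaction-assay vector an experiment needs. The record does not name any specific downstream application.
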