>Addgene plasmid #168651 | pDONR223 HCoV-NL63 NSP1_nostop | depositor partial sequence | sequence record 326860 | Inserted CDS without stop codon
ATGTTTTACAATCAAGTGACACTTGCTGTTGCAAGTGATTCGGAAATTTCAGGTTTTGGTTTTGCCATTC
CTTCTGTAGCCGTTCGCACCTATAGCGAAGCCGCTGCACAAGGTTTTCAGGCATGCCGTTTTGTTGCTTT
TGGCTTACAGGATTGTGTAACCGGTATTAATGATGATGATTATGTCATTGCATTGACTGGTACTAATCAG
CTCTGTGCCAAAATTTTACCTTTTTCTGATAGACCCCTTAATTTGCGAGGTTGGCTCATTTTTTCTAACA
GCAATTATGTTCTTCAGGACTTTGATGTTGTTTTTGGCCATGGTGCAGGATAA
